>Addgene plasmid #44965 | NL4-3 mCherry Luciferase | addgene full sequence | sequence record 352462 | Addgene NGS Result
ACTGCGCCCAGCCCAAATATATATATTTTTATGACCTCCATGTATAAATATATTTAATACCCTTAACTTA
TTATTATTATTTTAGACAGTCTTGTTTTCTTGCCCAGGCTGGAATGCAGTGGCGCGATCTTGGCTCACTG
CAACCTCTACCTCCTGGGTGCTAGAGATTTTCCACACTGACTAAAAGGGTCTGAGGGATCTCTAGTTACC
AGAGTCACACAACAGACGGGCACACACTACTTGAAGCACTCAAGGCAAGCTTTATTGAGGCTTAAGCAGT
GGGTTCCCTAGTTAGCCAGAGAGCTCCCAGGCTCAGATCTGGTCTAACCAGAGAGACCCAGTACAGGCAA
AAAGCAGCTGCTTATATGCAGCATCTGAGGGCTCGCCACTCCCCAGTCCCGCCCAGGCCACGCCTCCCTG
GAAAGTCCCCAGCGGAAAGTCCCTTGTAGCAAGCTCGATGTCAGCAGTTCTTGAAGTACTCCGGATGCAG
CTCTCGGGCCACGTGATGAAATGCTAGGCGGCTGTCAAACCTCCACTCTAACACTTCTCTCTCAGGGTCA
TCCATTCCATGCAGGCTCACAGGGTGTAACAAGCTGGTGTTCTCTCCTTTATTGGCCTCTTCTACCTTAT
CTGGCTCAACTGGTACTAGCTTGTAGCACCATCCAAAGGTCAGTGGATATCTGACCCCTGGCCCTGGTGT
GTAGTTCTGCCAATCAGGGAAGTAGCCTTGTGTGTGGTAGATCCACAGATCAAGGATATCTTGTCTTCTT
TGGGAGTGAATTAGCCCTTCCAGTCCCCCCTTTTCTTTTAAAAAGTGGCTAAGATCTACAGCTGCCTTGT
AAGTCATTGGTCTTAAAGGTACCTGAGGTGTGACTGGAAAACCCACCTCTTCCTCCTCTTGTGCTTCTAG
CCAGGCACAAGCAGCATTGTTAGCTGCTGTATTGCTACTTGTGATTGCTCCATGTTTTTCTAGGTCTCGA
CATACTGCTCCCACCCCATCTGCTGCTGGCTCAGCTCGTCTCATTCTTTCCCTTACAGCAGGCCATCCAA
TCACACTACTTTTTGACCACTTGCCACCCATGGTTGTGGCCATTATCATCGTGTTTTTCAAAGGAAAACC
ACGTCCCCGTGGTTCGGGGGGCCTAGACGTTTTTTAACCTCGACTAAACACATGTAAAGCATGTGCACCG
AGGCCCCAGATCAGATCCCATACAATGGGGTACCTTCTGGGCATCCTTCAGCCCCTTGTTGAATACGCTT
GAGGAGAGCCATTTGACTCTTTCCACAACTATCCAACTCACAACGTGGCACTGGGGTTGTGCCGCCTTTG
CAGGTGTATCTTATACACGTGGCTTTTGGCCGCAGAGGCACCTGTCGCCAGGTGGGGGGTTCCGCTGCCT
GCAAAGGGTCGCTACAGACGTTGTTTGTCTTCAAGAAGCTTCCAGAGGAACTGCTTCCTTCACGACATTC
AACAGACCTTGCATTCCTTTGGCGAGAGGGGAAAGACCCCTAGGAATGCTCGTCAAGAAGACAGGGCCAG
GTTTCCGGGCCCTCACATTGCCAAAAGACGGCAATATGGTGGAAAATAACATATAGACAAACGCACACCG
GCCTTATTCCAAGCGGCTTCGGCCAGTAACGTTAGGGGGGGGGAGGGAGAGGGGCTCCTTACACGGCGAT
CTTTCCGCCCTTCTTGGCCTTTATGAGGATCTCTCTGATTTTTCTTGCGTCGAGTTTTCCGGTAAGACCT
TTCGGTACTTCGTCCACAAACACAACTCCTCCGCGCAACTTTTTCGCGGTTGTTACTTGACTGGCGACGT
AATCCACGATCTCTTTTTCCGTCATCGTCTTTCCGTGCTCCAAAACAACAACGGCGGCGGGAAGTTCACC
GGCGTCATCGTCGGGAAGACCTGCGACACCTGCGTCGAAGATGTTGGGGTGTTGGAGCAAGATGGATTCC
AATTCAGCGGGAGCCACCTGATAGCCTTTGTACTTAATCAGAGACTTCAGGCGGTCAACGATGAAGAAGT
GTTCGTCTTCGTCCCAGTAAGCTATGTCTCCAGAATGTAGCCATCCATCCTTGTCAATCAAGGCGTTGGT
CGCTTCCGGATTGTTTACATAACCGGACATAATCATAGGACCTCTCACACACAGTTCGCCTCTTTGATTA
ACGCCCAGCGTTTTCCCGGTATCCAGATCCACAACCTTCGCTTCAAAAAATGGAACAACTTTACCGACCG
CGCCCGGTTTATCATCCCCCTCGGGCGTAATCAGAATAGCTGATGTAGTCTCAGTGAGCCCATATCCTTG
CCTGATACCTGGCAGATGGAACCTCTTGGCAACCGCTTCCCCGACTTCCTTAGAGAGGGGAGCGCCACCA
GAAGCAATTTCGTGTAAATTAGATAAATCGTATTTGTCAATCAGAGTGCTTTTGGCGAAGAAGGAGAATA
GGGTTGGCACCAGCAGCGCACTTTGAATCTTGTAATCCTGAAGGCTCCTCAGAAACAGCTCTTCTTCAAA
TCTATACATTAAGACGACTCGAAATCCACATATCAAATATCCGAGTGTAGTAAACATTCCAAAACCGTGA
TGGAATGGAACAACACTTAAAATCGCAGTATCCGGAATGATTTGATTGCCAAAAATAGGATCTCTGGCAT
GCGAGAATCTCACGCAGGCAGTTCTATGAGGCAGAGCGACACCTTTAGGCAGACCAGTAGATCCAGAGGA
GTTCATGATCAGTGCAATTGTCTTGTCCCTATCGAAGGACTCTGGCACAAAATCGTATTCATTAAAACCG
GGAGGTAGATGAGATGTGACGAACGTGTACATCGACTGAAATCCCTGGTAATCCGTTTTAGAATCCATGA
TAATAATTTTTTGGATGATTGGGAGCTTTTTTTGCACGTTCAAAATTTTTTGCAACCCCTTTTTGGAAAC
GAACACCACGGTAGGCTGCGAAATGCCCATACTGTTGAGCAATTCACGTTCATTATAAATGTCGTTCGCG
GGCGCAACTGCAACTCCGATAAATAACGCGCCCAACACCGGCATAAAGAATTGAAGAGAGTTTTCACTGC
ATACGACGATTCTGTGATTTGTATTCAGCCCATATCGTTTCATAGCTTCTGCCAACCGAACGGACATTTC
GAAGTACTCAGCGTAAGTGATGTCCACCTCGATATGTGCATCTGTAAAAGCAATTGTTCCAGGAACCAGG
GCGTATCTCTTCATAGCCTTATGCAGTTGCTCTCCAGCGGTTCCATCTTCCAGCGGATAGAATGGCGCCG
GGCCTTTCTTTATGTTTTTGGCGTCTTCTCGAGGGCCGGGATTCTCCTCCACGTCACCGCATGTTAGAAG
ACTTCCTCTGCCCTCCCGGGGCTTGTACAGCTCGTCCATGCCGCCGGTGGAGTGGCGGCCCTCGGCGCGT
TCGTACTGTTCCACGATGGTGTAGCCCTCGTTGTGGGAGGTGATGTCCAACTTGATGTTGACGTTGTAGG
CGCCGGGCAGCTGCACGGGCTTCTTGGCCTTGTAGGTGGTCTTGACCTCAGCGTCGTAGTGGCCGCCGTC
CTTCAGCTTCAGCCTCTGCTTGATCTCGCCCTTCAGGGCGCCGTCCTCGGGGTACATCCGCTCGGAGGAG
GCCTCCCAGCCCATGGTCTTCTTCTGCATTACGGGGCCGTCGGAGGGGAAGTTGGTGCCGCGCAGCTTCA
CCTTGTAGATGAACTCGCCGTCCTGCAGGGAGGAGTCCTGGGTCACGGTCACCACGCCGCCGTCCTCGAA
GTTCATCACGCGCTCCCACTTGAAGCCCTCGGGGAAGGACAGCTTCAAGTAGTCGGGGATGTCGGCGGGG
TGCTTCACGTAGGCCTTGGAGCCGTACATGAACTGAGGGGACAGGATGTCCCAGGCGAAGGGCAGGGGGC
CACCCTTGGTCACCTTCAGCTTGGCGGTCTGGGTGCCCTCGTAGGGGCGGCCCTCGCCCTCGCCCTCGAT
CTCGAACTCGTGGCCGTTCACGGAGCCCTCCATGTGCACCTTGAAGCGCATGAACTCCTTGATGATGGCC
ATGTTATCCTCCTCGCCCTTGCTCACCATCTTATAGCAAAATCCTTTCCAAGCCCTGTCTTATTCTTCTA
GGTATGTGGCGAATAGCTCTATAAGCTGCTTGTAATACTTCTATAACCCTATCTGTCCCCTCAGCTACTG
CTATGGCTGTGGCATTGAGCAAGTTAACAGCACTATTCTTTAGTTCCTGACTCCAATACTGTAGGAGATT
CCACCAATATTTGAGGGCTTCCCACCCCCTGCGTCCCAGAAGTTCCACAATCCTCGTTACAATCAAGAGT
AAGTCTCTCAAGCGGTGGTAGCTGAAGAGGCACAGGCTCCGCAGATCGTCCCAGATAAGTGCTAAGGATC
CGTTCACTAATCGAATGGATCTGTCTCTGTCTCTCTCTCCACCTTCTTCTTCTATTCCTTCGGGCCTGTC
GGGTCCCCTCGGGATTGGGAGGTGGGTCTGAAACGATAATGGTGAATATCCCTGCCTAACTCTATTCACT
ATAGAAAGTACAGCAAAAACTATTCTTAAACCTACCAAGCCTCCTACTATCATTATGAATAATTTTATAT
ACCACAGCCAATTTGTTATGTTAAACCAATTCCACAAACTTGCCCATTTATCTAATTCCAATAATTCTTG
TTCATTCTTTTCTTGCTGGTTTTGCGATTCTTCAATTAAGGAGTGTATTAAGCTTGTGTAATTGTTAATT
TCTCTGTCCCACTCCATCCAGGTCATGTTATTCCAAATCTGTTCCAGAGATTTATTACTCCAACTAGCAT
TCCAAGGCACAGCAGTGGTGCAAATGAGTTTTCCAGAGCAACCCCAAATCCCCAGGAGCTGTTGATCCTT
TAGGTATCTTTCCACAGCCAGGATTCTTGCCTGGAGCTGTTTGATGCCCCAGACTGTGAGTTGCAACAGA
TGCTGTTGCGCCTCAATAGCCCTCAGCAAATTGTTCTGCTGCTGCACTATATCAGACAATAATTGTCTGG
CCTGTACCGTCAGCGTCATTGACGCTGCGCCCATAGTGCTTCCTGCTGCTCCCAAGAACCCAAGGAACAA
AGCTCCTATTCCCACTGCTCTTTTTTCTCTCTGCACCACTCTTCTCTTTGCCTTGGTGGGTGCTACTCCT
AATGGTTCAATTTTTACTACTTTATATTTATATAATTCACTTCTCCAATTGTCCCTCATATCGCCTCCTC
CAGGTCTGAAGATCTCGGACCCATTGTTGTTATTACCACCATCTCTTGTTAATAGCAGCCCAGTAATATT
TGATGAACATCTAATTTGTCCACTGATGGGAGGGGCATACATTGCTTTTCCTACTTCCTGCCACATGTTT
ATAAATTGTTTTATTCTGCATGGGAGTGTGATTGTGTCACTTCCTTCAGTGTTATTTGACCCTTCAGTAC
TCCAAGTACTATTAAACCAAGTACTATTAAACAGTTGTGTTGAATTACAGTAGAAAAATTCCCCTCCACA
ATTAAAACTGTGCGTTACAATTTCTGGGTCCCCTCCTGAGGATTGCTTAAAGATTATTGTTTTATTATTT
CCAAATTGTTCTCTTAATTTGCTAGCTATCTGTTTTAAAGTGGCATTCCATTTTGCTCTACTAATGTTAC
AATGTGCTTGTCTCATATTTCCTATTTTTCCTATTGTAACAAATGCTCTCCCTGGTCCCCTCTGGATACG
GATACTTTTTCTTGTATTGTTGTTGGGTCTTGTACAATTAATTTCTACAGATGTGTTCAGCTGTACTATT
ATGGTTTTAGCATTGTCTGTGAAATTGGCAGATCTAATTACTACATCTTCTTCTGCTAGACTGCCATTTA
ACAGCAGTTGAGTTGATACTACTGGCCTGATTCCATGTGTACATTGTACTGTGCTGACATTTGTACATGG
TCCTGTTCCATTGAACGTCTTATTATTACATTTTAGAATCGCAAAACCAGCCGGGGCACAATAATGTATG
GGAATTGGCTCAAAGGATACCTTTGGACAGGCCTGTGTAATGACTGAGGTGTTACAACTTATCAACCTAT
AGCTGGTATTATCTATTGGTACTATATCAAGTTTATAAAAGAATGCATATTCTTTCTGCACCTTATCTCT
TATGCTTGTGCTGATATTGAAAGAGCAGTTTTTTATCTCTCCTTTCTCCATTATCATTCTCCCGCTACTA
CTATTGGTATTAGTATCATTCTTCAAATCAGTGCACTTTAAACTAACACAGAGTGGGGTTAATTTTACAC
ATGGCTTTAGGCTTTGATCCCATAAACTGATTATATCCTCATGCATCTGTTCTACCATGTCATTTTTCCA
CATGTTAAAATTTTCTGTCACATTTACCAATACTACTTCTTGTGGGTTGGGGTCTGTGGGTACACAGGCA
TGTGTGGCCCAAACATTATGTACCTCTGTATCATATGCTTTAGCATCTGATGCACAAAATAGAGTGGTGG
TTGCTTCCTTCCACACAGGTACCCCATAATAGACTGTGACCCACAATTTTTCTGTAGCACTACAGATCAT
CAATATCCCAAGGAGCATGGTGCCCCATTTCCACCCCCATCTCCACAAGTGCTGATACTTCTCCTTCACT
CTCATTGCCACTGTCTTCTGCTCTTTCTATTAGTCTATCAATTAACCTGTCTATTTTTCTTTGTCTTAAT
ATTTTCCTATATTCTATGATTACTATGGACCACACAACTATTGCTATTATTATTGCTACTACTAATGCTA
CTATTGCTACTATTATAGGTTGCATTACATGTACTACTTACTGCTTTGATAGAGAAGCTTGATGAGTCTG
ACTGTTCTGATGAGCTCTTCGTCGCTGTCTCCGCTTCTTCCTGCCATAGGAGATGCCTAAGGCTTTTGTC
ATGAAACAAACTTGGCAATGAAAGCAACACTTTTTACAATAGCAATTGGTACAAGCAGTTTTAGGCTGAC
TTCCTGGATGCTTCCAGGGCTCTAGTCTAGGATCTACTGGCTCCATTTCTTGCTCTCCTCTGTCGAGTAA
CGCCTATTCTGCTATGTCGACACCCAATTCTGAAATGGATAAACAGCAGTTGTTGCAGAATTCTTATTAT
GGCTTCCACTCCTGCCCAAGTATCCCCGTAAGTTTCATAGATATGTTGTCCTAAGTTATGGAGCCATATC
CTAGGAAAATGTCTAACAGCTTCACTCTTAAGTTCCTCTAAAAGCTCTAGTGTCCATTCATTGTATGGCT
CCCTCTGTGGCCCTTGGTCTTCTGGGGCTTGTTCCATCTGTCCTCTGTCAGTTTCCTAACACTAGGCAAA
GGTGGCTTTATCTGTTTTGGTTTTATTAATGCTGCTAGTGCCAAGTACTGTAGAGATCCTACCTTGTTAT
GTCCTGCTTGATATTCACACCTAGGACTAACTATACGTCCTAATATGGTATTTCTTATAGCAGATTCTGA
AAAACAATCAAAATAGTGCAGATGAATTAGTTGGTCTGCTAGGTCAGGGTCTACTTGTGTGCTATATCTC
TTTTTCCTCCATTCTATGGAGACTCCCTGACCCAAATGCCAGTCTCTTTCTCCTGTATGCAGACCCCAAT
ATGTTGTTATTACTAATTTAGCATCCCCTAGTGGGATGTGTACTTCTGAACTTATTTTTGGATTAGTACT
TTCATAGTGATGTCTATAAAACCAGTCCTTAGCTTTCCTTGAAATATACATATGGTGTTTTACTAATCTT
TTCCATGTGTTAATCCTCATCCTGTCTACTTGCCACACAATCATCACCTGCCATCTGTTTTCCATAATCC
CTGATGATCTTTGCTTTTCTTCTTGGCACTACTTTTATGTCACTATTATCTTGTATTACTACTGCCCCTT
CACCTTTCCAGAGGAGCTTTGCTGGTCCTTTCCAAACTGGATCTCTGCTGTCCCTGTAATAAACCCGAAA
ATTTTGAATTTTTGTAATTTGTTTTTGTAATTCTTTAGTTTGTATGTCTGTTGCTATTATGTCTACTATT
CTTTCCCCTGCACTGTACCCCCCAATCCCCCCTTTTCTTTTAAAATTGTGGATGAATACTGCCATTTGTA
CTGCTGTCTTAAGATGTTCAGCCTGATCTCTTACCTGTCCTATAATTTTCTTTAATTCTTTATTCATAGA
TTCTATTACTCCTTGACTTTGGGGATTGTAGGGAATGCCAAATTCCTGCTTGATCCCCGCCCACCAACAG
GCGGCCTTAACTGTAGTACTGGTGAAATTGCTGCCATTGTCTGTATGTACTGTTTTTACTGGCCATCTTC
CTGCTAATTTTAAGAGGAAGTATGCTGTTTCTTGCCCTGTCTCTGCTGGAATTACTTCTGCTTCTATATA
TCCACTGGCTACATGAACTGCTACCAAGATAACTTTTCCTTCTAAATGTGTACAATCTAGCTGCCATATT
CCTGGGCTACAGTCTACTTGTCCATGCATGGCTTCCCCTTTTAGCTGACATTTATCACAGCTGGCTACTA
TTTCTTTTGCTACTACAGGTGGTAGGTTAAAATCACTAGCCATTGCTCTCCAATTACTGTGATATTTCTC
ATGTTCTTCTTGGGCCTTATCTATTCCATCTAAAAATAGTACTTTCCTGATTCCAGCACTGACCAATTTA
TCTACTTGTTCATTTCCTCCAATTCCTTTGTGTGCTGGTACCCATGCCAGGTAGACTTTTTCCTTTTTTA
TTAACTGCTCTATTATTTGACTGACTAACTCTGATTCACTCTTATCTGGTTGTGCTTGAATGATTCCCAA
TGCATATTGTGAGTCTGTCACTATGTTTACTTCTAATCCCGAATCCTGCAAAGCTAGATGAATTGCTTGT
AACTCAGTCTTCTGATTTGTTGTGTCCGTTAGGGGGACAACTTTTTGTCTTCCTCTGTCAGTTACATATC
CTGCTTTTCCTAATTTAGTTTCCCTATTGGCTGCCCCATCTACATAGAAAGTTTCTGCTCCTATTATGGG
TTCTTTCTCTAACTGGTACCATAACTTCACTAAGGGAGGGGTATTGACAAACTCCCACTCAGGAATCCAG
GTGGCTTGCCAATACTCTGTCCACCATGCTTCCCATGTTTCCTTTTGTATGGGTAATTTAAATTTAGGAG
TCTTTCCCCATATTACTATGCTTTCTGTGGCTATTTTTTGTACTGCCTCTGTTAATTGTTTCACATCATT
AGTGTGGGCACCCTTCATTCTTGCATACTTTCCTGTTTTCAGATTTTTAAATGGCTCTTGATAAATTTGA
TATGTCCATTGGCCTTGCCCCTGCTTCTGTATTTCTGCTATTAAGTCTTTTGATGGGTCATAATACACTC
CATGTACCGGTTCTTTTAGAATCTCCCTGTTTTCTGCCAGTTCTAGCTCTGCTTCTTCTGTTAGTGGTAC
TACTTCTGTTAGTGCTTTGGTTCCCCTAAGAAGTTTACATAATTGCCTTACTTTAATCCCTGCATAAATC
TGACTTGCCCAATTCAATTTTCCCACTAATTTCTGTATGTCATTGACAGTCCAGCTGTCCTTTTCTGGCA
GCACTATAGGCTGTACTGTCCATTTATCAGGATGGAGTTCATAACCCATCCAAAGGAATGGAGGTTCTTT
CTGATGTTTTTTGTCTGGTGTGGTAAATCCCCACCTCAACAGATGTTGTCTCAGTTCCTCTATTTTTGTT
CTATGCTGCCCTATTTCTAAGTCAGATCCTACATACAAATCATCCATGTATTGATAGATGACTATGTCTG
GATTTTGTTTTCTAAAAGGCTCTAAGATTTTTGTCATGCTACACTGGAATATTGCTGGTGATCCTTTCCA
TCCCTGTGGAAGCACATTGTACTGATATCTAATCCCTGGTGTCTCATTGTTTATACTAGGTATGGTAAAT
GCAGTATACTTCCTGAAGTCTTTATCTAAGGGAACTGAAAAATATGCATCGCCCACATCCAGTACTGTTA
CTGATTTTTTCTGTTTTAACCCTGCAGGATGTGGTATTCCTAATTGAACTTCCCAGAAATCTTGAGTTCT
CTTATTAAGTTCTCTGAAATCTACTAATTTTCTCCATTTAGTACTGTCTTTTTTCTTTATGGCAAATACT
GGAGTATTGTATGGATTTTCAGGCCCAATTTTTGAAATTTTTCCTTCCTTTTCCATTTCTGTACAAATTT
CTACTAATGCTTTTATTTTTTCTTCTGTCAATGGCCATTGTTTAACTTTTGGGCCATCCATTCCTGGCTT
TAATTTTACTGGTACAGTCTCAATAGGACTAATGGGAAAATTTAAAGTGCAGCCAATCTGAGTCAACAGA
TTTCTTCCAATTATGTTGACAGGTGTAGGTCCTACTAATACTGTACCTATAGCTTTATGTCCGCAGATTT
CTATGAGTATCTGATCATACTGTCTTACTTTGATAAAACCTCCAATTCCCCCTATCATTTTTGGTTTCCA
TCTTCCTGGCAAATTCATTTCTTCTAATACTGTATCATCTGCTCCTGTATCTAATAGAGCTTCCTTTAAT
TGCCCCCCTATCTTTATTGTGACGAGGGGTCGCTGCCAAAGAGTGATCTGAGGGAAGCTAAAGGATACAG
TTCCTTGTCTATCGGCTCCTGCTTCTGAGAGGGAGTTGTTGTCTCTTCCCCAAACCTGAAGCTCTCTTCT
GGTGGGGCTGTTGGCTCTGGTCTGCTCTGAAGAAAATTCCCTGGCCTTCCCTTGTGGGAAGGCCAGATCT
TCCCTAAAAAATTAGCCTGTCTCTCAGTACAATCTTTCATTTGGTGTCCTTCCTTTCCACATTTCCAACA
GCCCTTTTTCCTAGGGGCCCTGCAATTTTTGGCTATGTGCCCTTCTTTGCCACAATTGAAACACTTAACA
GTCTTTCTTTGGTTCCTAAAATTGCCTTTCTGTATCATTATGGTAGCTGGATTTGTTACTTGGCTCATTG
CTTCAGC
[693 nt withheld, positions 10998-11690]
GTAATTTTGGCTGACCTGGCTGTTGTTTCCTGTGTCAGCTGCTGCTTGCTGTGCCTTTTTCTTACTTTTG
TTTTGCTCTTCCTCTATCTTATCTAAGGCTTCCTTGGTGTCTTTTACATCTATCCTTTGATGCACACAAT
AGAGGACTGCTATTGTATTATATAATGATCTAAGTTCTTCTGATCCTGTCTGAAGGGATGGTTGTAGCTG
TCCCAGTATTTGTCTACAGCCTTCTGATGTCTCTAAAAGGCCAGGATTAACTGCGAATCGTTCTAGCTCC
CTGCTTGCCCATACTATATGTTTTAGTTTATATTGTTTCTTTCCCCCTGGCCTTAACCGAATTTTTTCCC
ATTTATCTAATTCTCCCCCGCTTAATACCGACGCTCTCGCACCCATCTCTCTCCTTCTAGCCTCCGCTAG
TCAAAATTTTTGGCGTACTCACCAGTCGCCGCCCCTCGCCTCTTGCCGTGCGCGCTTCAGCAAGCCGAGT
CCTGCGTCGAGAGATCTCCTCTGGCTTTACTTTCGCTTTCAAGTCCCTGTTCGGGCGCCACTGCTAGAGA
TTTTCCACACTGACTAAAAGGGTCTGAGGGATCTCTAGTTACCAGAGTCACACAACAGACGGGCACACAC
TACTTTGAGCACTCAAGGCAAGCTTTATTGAGGCTTAAGCAGTGGGTTCCCTAGTTAGCCAGAGAGCTCC
CAGGCTCAGATCTGGTCTAACCAGAGAGACCCAGTACAGGCAAAAAGCAGCTGCTTATATGTAGCATCTG
AGGGCTCGCCACTCCCCAGTCCCGCCCAGGCCACACCTCCCTGGAAAGTCCCCAGCGGAAAGTCCCTTGT
AGAAAGCTCGATGTCAGCAGTCTTTGTAGTACTCCGGATGCAGCTCTCGGGCCATGTGACGAAATGCTAG
GAGGCTGTCAAACTTCCACACTAATACTTCTCCCTCCGGGTCCTCCATCCCATGCTGGCTCATAGGGTGT
AACAAGCTGTTGTTCTCTCCTTCATTGGCCTCTTCTACTTGCTCTGGTTCAACTGGTACTAACTTGAAGC
ACCATCCAAAGGTCAGTGGATATCTGATCCCTGGCCCTGGTGTGTAGTTCTGCCAATCAGGGAAGTAGCC
TTGTGTGTGGTAGATCCACAGATCAAGGATCTCTTGTCTTTTTTGGGACCAAATTAGCCCTTCCAGCCTT
TCCTGGTGTAAGTAGAACTGGGGCTTTCCCTAGGTTCTGTTCATCAGGTGGATGGCTGGAAGCTGCGCTG
GTCCCTCCCTCCACACCAAGGACTCTGATGCGCAGGTGTGCTTGCACCTCCGACATGGCAGTTCCTCCGG
CCATGTGCACGTGGAGGGCGGCCCATTGTGGTAGCCTTGGGAGGTGTCTTGGTTATCTTGTGTCACTGTG
ACCTGTGGAGATCCAACTGAGGTAGTCATCACCCCTCGGGGGACACATTCCAAGACCCAGGTGGAGGCCT
GAAATGCGATAGTACTGAACCCTGTATATACTGTTTTCCCCTCTGGGAACACACCTCTGATCAAATTTAA
CTTACAAGTTAGGCACAGTAGAGACTAAAAAAATTGTGAATCAAATGGAATGATTGTAAGGGTGCACTGT
GATAAACCCCCTGTGAGGCTGACGACTGTCAGGGTGCAATGTGATAAACCCCCTGTGAGGCTGACGACTG
TCAGGGTGCACTGTGATAAACCCCCTGTAAAGCTGGTCTCTTTCTCTCGCAGTCTTACCGCTCTGTGCGC
ACCTAGTTTCAGACCTTGGCTGAACGCAAGTAACTGAAACTAGGGAAAGCAAAGCCGAGTGGGGGCAGCC
GCTAGAAGGAAGGGGCAGCCTCAGGGCACACTGTGGGGCTTGGCAGTTAGGGACCCTGCAGAGTCCACAT
GCCAGTTGGTTGGCAGCACAGCAGAGCGCCCGGAAGGGGCACATGCCTTTGACAGGAGTTAGATGTGGTG
GAGAGAGGCGCTTAAAATTATTGAGGACAAGATGGGTTATTTGGTATTTAATGCTAACAGCTGTATCTCC
ATTTTGATGTGAAGGAGTGAGCTAGATTTTATTTATTTTTTATTATTTTATTTTTTACCTTTAGGCTCTG
CTGGACTGGCCTAGATTTTGTATACACACATTTCAGGTGAAGGTCTAAAAAAAACTGGAGCATATAAAGA
AAAATAGAATATATGTGTAATTCTGGAATAAGGAAGGACTGTGTTTCCAAAATAGAAAATAAATAAATAA
ATAAAGGAAAAGATTGGAATATCTGATTGATTTATTTATTTTATTTTTGAGACAGAGTCTTACTCTGTCG
CCCAGGCTGGAGTGCAGTGCTGCGATCTCAGCTTACTGCAATCTCTGCCTCCCCTGGCGTAATAGCGAAG
AGGCCCGCACCGATCGCCCTTCCCAACAGTTGCGCAGCCTGAATGGCGAATGGCGCCTGATGCGGTATTT
TCTCCTTACGCATCTGTGCGGTATTTCACACCGCATATGGTGCACTCTCAGTACAATCTGCTCTGATGCC
GCATAGTTAAGCCAGCCCCGACACCCGCCAACACCCGCTGACGCGCCCTGACGGGCTTGTCTGCTCCCGG
CATCCGCTTACAGACAAGCTGTGACCGTCTCCGGGAGCTGCATGTGTCAGAGGTTTTCACCGTCATCACC
GAAACGCGCGAGACGAAAGGGCCTCGTGATACGCCTATTTTTATAGGTTAATGTCATGATAATAATGGTT
TCTTAGACGTCAGGTGGCACTTTTCGGGGAAATGTGCGCGGAACCCCTATTTGTTTATTTTTCTAAATAC
ATTCAAATATGTATCCGCTCATGAGACAATAACCCTGATAAATGCTTCAATAATATTGAAAAAGGAAGAG
TATGAGTATTCAACATTTCCGTGTCGCCCTTATTCCCTTTTTTGCGGCATTTTGCCTTCCTGTTTTTGCT
CACCCAGAAACGCTGGTGAAAGTAAAAGATGCTGAAGATCAGTTGGGTGCACGAGTGGGTTACATCGAAC
TGGATCTCAACAGCGGTAAGATCCTTGAGAGTTTTCGCCCCGAAGAACGTTTTCCAATGATGAGCACTTT
TAAAGTTCTGCTATGTGGCGCGGTATTATCCCGTATTGACGCCGGGCAAGAGCAACTCGGTCGCCGCATA
CACTATTCTCAGAATGACTTGGTTGAGTACTCACCAGTCACAGAAAAGCATCTTACGGATGGCATGACAG
TAAGAGAATTATGCAGTGCTGCCATAACCATGAGTGATAACACTGCGGCCAACTTACTTCTGACAACGAT
CGGAGGACCGAAGGAGCTAACCGCTTTTTTGCACAACATGGGGGATCATGTAACTCGCCTTGATCGTTGG
GAACCGGAGCTGAATGAAGCCATACCAAACGACGAGCGTGACACCACGATGCCTGTAGCAATGGCAACAA
CGTTGCGCAAACTATTAACTGGCGAACTACTTACTCTAGCTTCCCGGCAACAATTAATAGACTGGATGGA
GGCGGATAAAGTTGCAGGACCACTTCTGCGCTCGGCCCTTCCGGCTGGCTGGTTTATTGCTGATAAATCT
GGAGCCGGTGAGCGTGGGTCTCGCGGTATCATTGCAGCACTGGGGCCAGATGGTAAGCCCTCCCGTATCG
TAGTTATCTACACGACGGGGAGTCAGGCAACTATGGATGAACGAAATAGACAGATCGCTGAGATAGGTGC
CTCACTGATTAAGCATTGGTAACTGTCAGACCAAGTTTACTCATATATACTTTAGATTGATTTAAAACTT
CATTTTTAATTTAAAAGGATCTAGGTGAAGATCCTTTTTGATAATCTCATGACCAAAATCCCTTAACGTG
AGTTTTCGTTCCACTGAGCGTCAGACCCCGTAGAAAAGATCAAAGGATCTTCTTGAGATCCTTTTTTTCT
GCGCGTAATCTGCTGCTTGCAAACAAAAAAACCACCGCTACCAGCGGTGGTTTGTTTGCCGGATCAAGAG
CTACCAACTCTTTTTCCGAAGGTAACTGGCTTCAGCAGAGCGCAGATACCAAATACTGTTCTTCTAGTGT
AGCCGTAGTTAGGCCACCACTTCAAGAACTCTGTAGCACCGCCTACATACCTCGCTCTGCTAATCCTGTT
ACCAGTGGCTGCTGCCAGTGGCGATAAGTCGTGTCTTACCGGGTTGGACTCAAGACGATAGTTACCGGAT
AAGGCGCAGCGGTCGGGCTGAACGGGGGGTTCGTGCACACAGCCCAGCTTGGAGCGAACGACCTACACCG
AACTGAGATACCTACAGCGTGAGCTATGAGAAAGCGCCACGCTTCCCGAAGGGAGAAAGGCGGACAGGTA
TCCGGTAAGCGGCAGGGTCGGAACAGGAGAGCGCACGAGGGAGCTTCCAGGGGGAAACGCCTGGTATCTT
TATAGTCCTGTCGGGTTTCGCCACCTCTGACTTGAGCGTCGATTTTTGTGATGCTCGTCAGGGGGGCGGA
GCCTATGGAAAAACGCCAGCAACGCGGCCTTTTTACGGTTCCTGGCCTTTTGCTGGCCTTTTGCTCACAT
GTTCTTTCCTGCGTTATCCCCTGATTCTGTGGATAACCGTATTACCGCCTTTGAGTGAGCTGATACCGCT
CGCCGCAGCCGAACGACCGAGCGCAGCGAGTCAGTGAGCGAGGAAGCGGAAGAGCGCCCAATACGCAAAC
CGCCTCTCCCCGCGCGTTGGCCGATTCATTAATGCAGCGACTGGTGTCAGAAGCGGGCAGTCTTTGAACC
ACCATTGCAAAATTATAACTCAGACAGTGAAAGAGATCTGACCTAACCAATTCCATCGTGCTTCTAACCT
CCAAGCTCTCCTTGTTCATTCCTGGGTGTAGGCCGAACTAAGTTTAGGAGGAACTTAGTTTATAGTTTGA
AACAAAGACAGTAACAGCCCTTTCCCGAAACAAACCCCCTTTTTGCCTGGGGACTAGACTGCCTTTGTAG
GACTAACAAATTAGCCAAAAGATTAGAAATTATGGTTTAGGGCCAGGTGCAGTGACTGGCCCCGGTTGTC
CCAGCACTTTGGGAGGCTGAGGCTGGATCACTTGAGCCCAGGAGTTCGAGACCAGCCAGGGCCACACGGC
AAAACGCTGCCTCTACCAAAAATACAAAAATTAACTGGGGCGTCGCTTGTAGTCTCAGCTACCAGGCAGG
CTGAGGTGGGAGGATCGCTTGAGCTTACGACGTTGAGGCTGCAGTGAGCTGTGATTGCACCACTGCACTC
CAGCCTAGGTGACAGAGTGAGACCCTGTCTCAAAAATAAAAAAAAAAAAACAAAAAAGAAATTATGGTTT
AGGAGTCATGCAGCTACAGGCTACAAGATTCTGACCTTCCCCAAATTGTTCCTGGGGTAACATCACTATT
GTAAAACCTAAGATCAATCAGTGCTTGAGATATTTTGCAGACCCTGCACTCCATGGATCAGCTGGCACCC
CCGGATTGATAAACTGGCTCATCCGATCTTGTGGCCCCCACCCAGGAACTGACTCGGCGCAAAAGGACAC
CTTCGACTCCCTACGCTTTCATCTCCAACTCACTGGCCCCCTACACACTAAGTTATCCTTAAAAACTCTG
ATCCCCGAATGCTTGGGGAGACTGATTTGAGTCATAATAGAACTCCGTTCTCCCGCACAGCCGGCTCTGT
GTGACTTACTCTTTCTCTATCCTAATTCCCGTCTTGGTGAATCGGCTCTGCCTGGGCAGCAGGCGGGGTG
GACCTGTTGGGTGTTTATGTCTTGGGTGTTTATGTCTTGGGGACTGAGCCCTCACCCTGTGGTCTGACCT
CTCTCCAGGCAGGCGGTGTTGGAACTGAACCGAAGGACACCCGCCGAGTCTGCGGCAGAACTGACTGCTC
ATGTGCTGGTGAAAACCTCCCTCTCCCACCACATTTGATCACAGAAGTCTTCCTCTGTGCTGATGATTCT
TGTGGTATCAGAGTAGAGGAAAAACAGTTTCAGTTTTCCAGAAATACCTGTGAATAAAATACACATAAAA
TAAAATCTACTAAAAATACACAGAGAAGGGGTTTCTCCATGTTGGTCAGGCTGGTCTGGAACTCCCAAAC
TCAGGTGATCCACCTGCCTCGGCCTCCCAAAGGGCCGGGCGCAGGTGTGAGCC
Features (pLannotate 1.2.2; 23 found; start..end, strand, type, name):
    159..339     -  LTR            5' LTR (truncated): truncated 5' long terminal repeat (LTR) from HIV-1
    464..1081    -  CDS            nef: NEF_HV1B1 - Experimental evidence at protein level: Swiss-Prot protein existence level 1. Extracellular Nef protein targets CD4(+) T-lymphocytes for apoptosis by interacting with CXCR4 surface receptors. From Human immunodeficiency virus type 1 group M subtype B (isolate BH10) (HIV-1).
   1082..1664    -  misc_feature   IRES2: internal ribosome entry site (IRES) of the encephalomyocarditis virus (EMCV)
   1669..3318    -  CDS            luciferase: firefly luciferase; luc+; enhanced luc+ version of the luciferase gene
   3382..4089    -  CDS            mCherry: mCherry is a basic (constitutively fluorescent) red fluorescent protein published in 2004, derived from Discosoma sp.. It is reported to be a very rapidly-maturing monomer with low acid sensitivity.
   4094..6655    -  CDS            env: ENV_HV1H3 - Experimental evidence at protein level: Swiss-Prot protein existence level 1. [Transmembrane protein gp41]: Acts as a class I viral fusion protein. Under the current model, the protein has at least 3 conformational states: pre-fusion native state, pre-hairpin intermediate state, and post-fusion hairpin state. During fusion of viral and target intracellular membranes, the coiled coil regions (heptad repeats) assume a trimer-of-hairpins structure, positioning the fusion peptide in close proximity to the C-terminal region of the ectodomain. The formation of this structure appears to d
   6693..6800    -  CDS            vpu (fragment): VPU_HV1ET - Protein inferred from homology: Swiss-Prot protein existence level 3. Enhances virion budding by targeting host CD4 and Tetherin/BST2 to proteasome degradation. Degradation of CD4 prevents any unwanted premature interactions between viral Env and its host receptor CD4 in the endoplasmic reticulum. Degradation of antiretroviral protein Tetherin/BST2 is important for virion budding, as BST2 tethers new viral particles to the host cell membrane. Mechanistically, Vpu bridges either CD4 or BST2 to BTRC, a substrate recognition subunit of the Skp1/Cullin/F-box protein E3 ubiquitin ligase
   6831..7046    -  CDS            tat (fragment): TAT_HV1H2 - Experimental evidence at protein level: Swiss-Prot protein existence level 1. Extracellular circulating Tat can be endocytosed by surrounding uninfected cells via the binding to several surface receptors such as CD26, CXCR4, heparan sulfate proteoglycans (HSPG) or LDLR. Neurons are rarely infected, but they internalize Tat via their LDLR. Through its interaction with nuclear HATs, Tat is potentially able to control the acetylation-dependent cellular gene expression. Modulates the expression of many cellular genes involved in cell survival, proliferation or in coding for cytokines o
   7260..7835    -  CDS            vif: VIF_HV1N5 - Experimental evidence at protein level: Swiss-Prot protein existence level 1. Counteracts the innate antiviral activity of host APOBEC3F and APOBEC3G. Forms a complex with host APOBEC3F and APOBEC3G thus preventing the entry of these lethally hypermutating enzymes into progeny virions. Recruits an active E3 ubiquitin ligase complex composed of elongin BC, CUL5, and RBX2 to induce polyubiquitination of APOBEC3G and APOBEC3F. In turn, they are directed to the 26S proteasome for degradation. Vif interaction with APOBEC3G also blocks its cytidine deaminase activity in a proteasome-inde
   7780..10791   -  CDS            HIV-1 pol: pol protein from human immunodeficiency virus 1; pol
  10587..12086   -  CDS            gag (sequence partly withheld): GAG_HV1N5 - Experimental evidence at protein level: Swiss-Prot protein existence level 1. [p6-gag]: Plays a role in budding of the assembled particle by interacting with the host class E VPS proteins TSG101 and PDCD6IP/AIP1. From Human immunodeficiency virus type 1 group M subtype B (isolate NY5) (HIV-1).
  12070..12194   -  misc_feature   HIV-1 Ψ: packaging signal of human immunodeficiency virus type 1
  12242..12499   -  LTR            5' LTR (truncated): truncated 5' long terminal repeat (LTR) from HIV-1
  12547..12876   -  CDS            nef (fragment): NEF_HV1A2 - Experimental evidence at protein level: Swiss-Prot protein existence level 1. Extracellular Nef protein targets CD4(+) T-lymphocytes for apoptosis by interacting with CXCR4 surface receptors. From Human immunodeficiency virus type 1 group M subtype B (isolate ARV2/SF2) (HIV-1).
  14054..14120   +  CDS            lacZα (fragment): LacZα fragment of β-galactosidase; lacZ fragment
  14126..14225   -  misc_feature   bom (fragment): basis of mobility region from pBR322
  14327..14362   -  CDS            rop (fragment): Rop protein, which maintains plasmids at low copy number; rop
  14457..14561   +  promoter       AmpR promoter: bla
  14562..15422   +  CDS            AmpR: β-lactamase; bla; confers resistance to ampicillin, carbenicillin, and related antibiotics
  15593..16181   +  rep_origin     ori: high-copy-number ColE1/pMB1/pBR322/pUC origin of replication
  16364..16418   +  CDS            lacI (fragment): lac repressor; lacI; The lac repressor binds to the lac operator to inhibit transcription in E. coli. This inhibition can be relieved by adding lactose or isopropyl-β-D-thiogalactopyranoside (IPTG).
  16757..16945   -  CDS            EEF1AKMT2 (fragment): EFMT2_HUMAN - Also known as C10orf138, METTL10 From Homo sapiens (Human).
  17738..17818   -  CDS            C8orf44 (fragment): CH044_HUMAN - Experimental evidence at transcript level: Swiss-Prot protein existence level 2. From Homo sapiens (Human).
