[The description below was written by a language model from this plasmid's Addgene catalogue record and pLannotate feature annotations shown in this document.]
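Description:
NL4-3 mCherry Luciferase is a near full-length HIV-1 NL4-3 proviral clone built on the pNLENG1 backbone and catalogued as a lentiviral vector. It serves as a dual reporter virus for studying HIV latency. In bacteria it is maintained through a ColE1/pMB1-type origin and an ampicillin resistance gene (β-lactamase with its own promoter). Small remnants of bom, rop, lacZα and lacI derive from the parental cloning vector. There is no drug selection marker for mammalian cells; the two reporters are the readouts listed as selectable markers.

The feature table shows the provirus on the reverse strand with LTR segments at both ends, the Ψ packaging signal, and gag, pol, vif, tat, vpu and env, so most viral genes appear to be retained. Directly downstream of env sit mCherry and firefly luciferase (luc+), followed by an EMCV IRES and then nef. In this arrangement the reporters occupy the position normally used by nef, and nef translation is restored through the IRES. The record does not state how mCherry and luciferase are joined to each other. Nef carries an S34C substitution. mCherry carries D212G, which the depositor says has no functional effect. Because expression is driven by the viral LTR, mCherry fluorescence counts the cells in which latent provirus has been reactivated, while luciferase activity reports the overall strength of viral transcription in those cells.

The catalogue lists a total size of 12,424 bp, whereas the sequenced record is 17,833 nt. Short matches to human genes outside the provirus are probably flanking genomic DNA carried over from the original proviral clone, though the record does not explain the difference.
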