Addgene plasmid #44965: NL4-3 mCherry Luciferase
Purpose: HIV dual reporter vector expressing mCh & Luc to simultaneously measure the # of cells containing reactivated latent provirus and the overall strength of viral transcriptional response in these cells.
Depositing lab: Warner Greene. Depositing organization: J. David Gladstone Institutes. Publication: A flexible model of HIV-1 latency permitting evaluation of many primary CD4 T-cell reservoirs. Lassen KG, Hebbeler AM, Bhattacharyya D, Lobritz MA, Greene WC. PLoS One. 2012;7(1):e30176. doi: 10.1371/journal.pone.0030176. Epub 2012 Jan 24. PubMed 22291913.
Backbone
  Vector backbone: pNLENG1
  Backbone manufacturer: AIDS Research and Reference Reagent Program
  Total vector size (bp): 12424
  Vector type: Lentiviral
  Selectable markers: mCherry, Luciferase
Growth in bacteria
  Bacterial resistance: Ampicillin, 100 μg/mL
  Growth temperature: 30°C
  Growth strain: Stbl3
  Copy number: Unknown
Gene/Insert
  Gene/Insert name: mCherry, Luciferase, IRES (alt name: HIV 1 reporter virus)
  Species: Lentivirus, Human specific
  Mutation: S34C mutation in Nef
  Tag / fusion protein: mCherry with D212G (C terminal on insert); Luciferase, IRES (C terminal on insert)
  Cloning method: Restriction Enzyme; 5′ cloning site BamHI (not destroyed); 3′ cloning site XhoI (destroyed during cloning)
  Sequencing primers: 5′ from pNLENG1 5'; 3′ from pNLENG1 3'
Resource information
  A portion of this plasmid was derived from a plasmid made by: pNL4-3 obtained from the AIDS Research and Reference Reagent Program pSicoRMS2 from Matt Spindler and Bruce Conklin, Gladstone Institute of Cardiovascular Disease
Terms and licenses: Academic/Nonprofit Terms; Industry Terms: Not Available to Industry
Depositor comments: Please note that the D212G mutation in mCherry has no effect on the function of this plasmid.
How to cite: NL4-3 mCherry Luciferase was a gift from Warner Greene (Addgene plasmid # 44965 ; http://n2t.net/addgene:44965 ; RRID:Addgene_44965)
