>Addgene plasmid #44965 | NL4-3 mCherry Luciferase | depositor partial sequence | sequence record 62253 | mCherry starts at 8787, T2A at 9495, PGL3 Luciferase at 9558, IRES at 11211, NEF at 11795
TGGAAGGGCTAATTCACTCCCAAAGAAGACAAGATATCCTTGATCTGTGGATCTACCACACACAAGGCTA
CTTCCCTGATTGGCAGAACTACACACCAGGGCCAGGGGTCAGATATCCACTGACCTTTGGATGGTGCTAC
AAGCTAGTACCAGTTGAGCCAGATAAGGTAGAAGAGGCCAATAAAGGAGAGAACACCAGCTTGTTACACC
CTGTGAGCCTGCATGGAATGGATGACCCTGAGAGAGAAGTGTTAGAGTGGAGGTTTGACAGCCGCCTAGC
ATTTCATCACGTGGCCCGAGAGCTGCATCCGGAGTACTTCAAGAACTGCTGACATCGAGCTTGCTACAAG
GGACTTTCCGCTGGGGACTTTCCAGGGAGGCGTGGCCTGGGCGGGACTGGGGAGTGGCGAGCCCTCAGAT
GCTGCATATAAGCAGCTGCTTTTTGCCTGTACTGGGTCTCTCTGGTTAGACCAGATCTGAGCCTGGGAGC
TCTCTGGCTAACTAGGGAACCCACTGCTTAAGCCTCAATAAAGCTTGCCTTGAGTGCTCAAAGTAGTGTG
TGCCCGTCTGTTGTGTGACTCTGGTAACTAGAGATCCCTCAGACCCTTTTAGTCAGTGTGGAAAATCTCT
AGCAGTGGCGCCCGAACAGGGACTTGAAAGCGAAAGTAAAGCCAGAGGAGATCTCTCGACGCAGGACTCG
GCTTGCTGAAGCGCGCACGGCAAGAGGCGAGGGGCGGCGACTGGTGAGTACGCCAAAAATTTTGACTAGC
GGAGGCTAGAAGGAGAGAGATGGGTGCGAGAGCGTCGGTATTAAGCGGGGGAGAATTAGATAAATGGGAA
AAAATTCGGTTAAGGCCAGGGGGAAAGAAACAATATAAACTAAAACATATAGTATGGGCAAGCAGGGAGC
TAGAACGATTCGCAGTTAATCCTGGCCTTTTAGAGACATCAGAAGGCTGTAGACAAATACTGGGACAGCT
ACAACCATCCCTTCAGACAGGATCAGAAGAACTTAGATCATTATATAATACAATAGCAGTCCTCTATTGT
GTGCATCAAAGGATAGATGTAAAAGACACCAAGGAAGCCTTAGATAAGATAGAGGAAGAGCAAAACAAAA
GTAAGAAAAAGGCACAGCAAGCAGCAGCTGACACAGGAAACAACAGCCAGGTCAGCCAAAATTAC
[693 nt withheld, positions 1186-1878]
GCTGAAGCAATGAGCCAAGTAACAAATCCAGCTACCATAATGATACAGAAAGGCAATTTTAGGAACCAAA
GAAAGACTGTTAAGTGTTTCAATTGTGGCAAAGAAGGGCACATAGCCAAAAATTGCAGGGCCCCTAGGAA
AAAGGGCTGTTGGAAATGTGGAAAGGAAGGACACCAAATGAAAGATTGTACTGAGAGACAGGCTAATTTT
TTAGGGAAGATCTGGCCTTCCCACAAGGGAAGGCCAGGGAATTTTCTTCAGAGCAGACCAGAGCCAACAG
CCCCACCAGAAGAGAGCTTCAGGTTTGGGGAAGAGACAACAACTCCCTCTCAGAAGCAGGAGCCGATAGA
CAAGGAACTGTATCCTTTAGCTTCCCTCAGATCACTCTTTGGCAGCGACCCCTCGTCACAATAAAGATAG
GGGGGCAATTAAAGGAAGCTCTATTAGATACAGGAGCAGATGATACAGTATTAGAAGAAATGAATTTGCC
AGGAAGATGGAAACCAAAAATGATAGGGGGAATTGGAGGTTTTATCAAAGTAAGACAGTATGATCAGATA
CTCATAGAAATCTGCGGACATAAAGCTATAGGTACAGTATTAGTAGGACCTACACCTGTCAACATAATTG
GAAGAAATCTGTTGACTCAGATTGGCTGCACTTTAAATTTTCCCATTAGTCCTATTGAGACTGTACCAGT
AAAATTAAAGCCAGGAATGGATGGCCCAAAAGTTAAACAATGGCCATTGACAGAAGAAAAAATAAAAGCA
TTAGTAGAAATTTGTACAGAAATGGAAAAGGAAGGAAAAATTTCAAAAATTGGGCCTGAAAATCCATACA
ATACTCCAGTATTTGCCATAAAGAAAAAAGACAGTACTAAATGGAGAAAATTAGTAGATTTCAGAGAACT
TAATAAGAGAACTCAAGATTTCTGGGAAGTTCAATTAGGAATACCACATCCTGCAGGGTTAAAACAGAAA
AAATCAGTAACAGTACTGGATGTGGGCGATGCATATTTTTCAGTTCCCTTAGATAAAGACTTCAGGAAGT
ATACTGCATTTACCATACCTAGTATAAACAATGAGACACCAGGGATTAGATATCAGTACAATGTGCTTCC
ACAGGGATGGAAAGGATCACCAGCAATATTCCAGTGTAGCATGACAAAAATCTTAGAGCCTTTTAGAAAA
CAAAATCCAGACATAGTCATCTATCAATACATGGATGATTTGTATGTAGGATCTGACTTAGAAATAGGGC
AGCATAGAACAAAAATAGAGGAACTGAGACAACATCTGTTGAGGTGGGGATTTACCACACCAGACAAAAA
ACATCAGAAAGAACCTCCATTCCTTTGGATGGGTTATGAACTCCATCCTGATAAATGGACAGTACAGCCT
ATAGTGCTGCCAGAAAAGGACAGCTGGACTGTCAATGACATACAGAAATTAGTGGGAAAATTGAATTGGG
CAAGTCAGATTTATGCAGGGATTAAAGTAAGGCAATTATGTAAACTTCTTAGGGGAACCAAAGCACTAAC
AGAAGTAGTACCACTAACAGAAGAAGCAGAGCTAGAACTGGCAGAAAACAGGGAGATTCTAAAAGAACCG
GTACATGGAGTGTATTATGACCCATCAAAAGACTTAATAGCAGAAATACAGAAGCAGGGGCAAGGCCAAT
GGACATATCAAATTTATCAAGAGCCATTTAAAAATCTGAAAACAGGAAAGTATGCAAGAATGAAGGGTGC
CCACACTAATGATGTGAAACAATTAACAGAGGCAGTACAAAAAATAGCCACAGAAAGCATAGTAATATGG
GGAAAGACTCCTAAATTTAAATTACCCATACAAAAGGAAACATGGGAAGCATGGTGGACAGAGTATTGGC
AAGCCACCTGGATTCCTGAGTGGGAGTTTGTCAATACCCCTCCCTTAGTGAAGTTATGGTACCAGTTAGA
GAAAGAACCCATAATAGGAGCAGAAACTTTCTATGTAGATGGGGCAGCCAATAGGGAAACTAAATTAGGA
AAAGCAGGATATGTAACTGACAGAGGAAGACAAAAAGTTGTCCCCCTAACGGACACAACAAATCAGAAGA
CTGAGTTACAAGCAATTCATCTAGCTTTGCAGGATTCGGGATTAGAAGTAAACATAGTGACAGACTCACA
ATATGCATTGGGAATCATTCAAGCACAACCAGATAAGAGTGAATCAGAGTTAGTCAGTCAAATAATAGAG
CAGTTAATAAAAAAGGAAAAAGTCTACCTGGCATGGGTACCAGCACACAAAGGAATTGGAGGAAATGAAC
AAGTAGATAAATTGGTCAGTGCTGGAATCAGGAAAGTACTATTTTTAGATGGAATAGATAAGGCCCAAGA
AGAACATGAGAAATATCACAGTAATTGGAGAGCAATGGCTAGTGATTTTAACCTACCACCTGTAGTAGCA
AAAGAAATAGTAGCCAGCTGTGATAAATGTCAGCTAAAAGGGGAAGCCATGCATGGACAAGTAGACTGTA
GCCCAGGAATATGGCAGCTAGATTGTACACATTTAGAAGGAAAAGTTATCTTGGTAGCAGTTCATGTAGC
CAGTGGATATATAGAAGCAGAAGTAATTCCAGCAGAGACAGGGCAAGAAACAGCATACTTCCTCTTAAAA
TTAGCAGGAAGATGGCCAGTAAAAACAGTACATACAGACAATGGCAGCAATTTCACCAGTACTACAGTTA
AGGCCGCCTGTTGGTGGGCGGGGATCAAGCAGGAATTTGGCATTCCCTACAATCCCCAAAGTCAAGGAGT
AATAGAATCTATGAATAAAGAATTAAAGAAAATTATAGGACAGGTAAGAGATCAGGCTGAACATCTTAAG
ACAGCAGTACAAATGGCAGTATTCATCCACAATTTTAAAAGAAAAGGGGGGATTGGGGGGTACAGTGCAG
GGGAAAGAATAGTAGACATAATAGCAACAGACATACAAACTAAAGAATTACAAAAACAAATTACAAAAAT
TCAAAATTTTCGGGTTTATTACAGGGACAGCAGAGATCCAGTTTGGAAAGGACCAGCAAAGCTCCTCTGG
AAAGGTGAAGGGGCAGTAGTAATACAAGATAATAGTGACATAAAAGTAGTGCCAAGAAGAAAAGCAAAGA
TCATCAGGGATTATGGAAAACAGATGGCAGGTGATGATTGTGTGGCAAGTAGACAGGATGAGGATTAACA
CATGGAAAAGATTAGTAAAACACCATATGTATATTTCAAGGAAAGCTAAGGACTGGTTTTATAGACATCA
CTATGAAAGTACTAATCCAAAAATAAGTTCAGAAGTACACATCCCACTAGGGGATGCTAAATTAGTAATA
ACAACATATTGGGGTCTGCATACAGGAGAAAGAGACTGGCATTTGGGTCAGGGAGTCTCCATAGAATGGA
GGAAAAAGAGATATAGCACACAAGTAGACCCTGACCTAGCAGACCAACTAATTCATCTGCACTATTTTGA
TTGTTTTTCAGAATCTGCTATAAGAAATACCATATTAGGACGTATAGTTAGTCCTAGGTGTGAATATCAA
GCAGGACATAACAAGGTAGGATCTCTACAGTACTTGGCACTAGCAGCATTAATAAAACCAAAACAGATAA
AGCCACCTTTGCCTAGTGTTAGGAAACTGACAGAGGACAGATGGAACAAGCCCCAGAAGACCAAGGGCCA
CAGAGGGAGCCATACAATGAATGGACACTAGAGCTTTTAGAGGAACTTAAGAGTGAAGCTGTTAGACATT
TTCCTAGGATATGGCTCCATAACTTAGGACAACATATCTATGAAACTTACGGGGATACTTGGGCAGGAGT
GGAAGCCATAATAAGAATTCTGCAACAACTGCTGTTTATCCATTTCAGAATTGGGTGTCGACATAGCAGA
ATAGGCGTTACTCGACAGAGGAGAGCAAGAAATGGAGCCAGTAGATCCTAGACTAGAGCCCTGGAAGCAT
CCAGGAAGTCAGCCTAAAACTGCTTGTACCAATTGCTATTGTAAAAAGTGTTGCTTTCATTGCCAAGTTT
GTTTCATGACAAAAGCCTTAGGCATCTCCTATGGCAGGAAGAAGCGGAGACAGCGACGAAGAGCTCATCA
GAACAGTCAGACTCATCAAGCTTCTCTATCAAAGCAGTAAGTAGTACATGTAATGCAACCTATAATAGTA
GCAATAGTAGCATTAGTAGTAGCAATAATAATAGCAATAGTTGTGTGGTCCATAGTAATCATAGAATATA
GGAAAATATTAAGACAAAGAAAAATAGACAGGTTAATTGATAGACTAATAGAAAGAGCAGAAGACAGTGG
CAATGAGAGTGAAGGAGAAGTATCAGCACTTGTGGAGATGGGGGTGGAAATGGGGCACCATGCTCCTTGG
GATATTGATGATCTGTAGTGCTACAGAAAAATTGTGGGTCACAGTCTATTATGGGGTACCTGTGTGGAAG
GAAGCAACCACCACTCTATTTTGTGCATCAGATGCTAAAGCATATGATACAGAGGTACATAATGTTTGGG
CCACACATGCCTGTGTACCCACAGACCCCAACCCACAAGAAGTAGTATTGGTAAATGTGACAGAAAATTT
TAACATGTGGAAAAATGACATGGTAGAACAGATGCATGAGGATATAATCAGTTTATGGGATCAAAGCCTA
AAGCCATGTGTAAAATTAACCCCACTCTGTGTTAGTTTAAAGTGCACTGATTTGAAGAATGATACTAATA
CCAATAGTAGTAGCGGGAGAATGATAATGGAGAAAGGAGAGATAAAAAACTGCTCTTTCAATATCAGCAC
AAGCATAAGAGATAAGGTGCAGAAAGAATATGCATTCTTTTATAAACTTGATATAGTACCAATAGATAAT
ACCAGCTATAGGTTGATAAGTTGTAACACCTCAGTCATTACACAGGCCTGTCCAAAGGTATCCTTTGAGC
CAATTCCCATACATTATTGTGCCCCGGCTGGTTTTGCGATTCTAAAATGTAATAATAAGACGTTCAATGG
AACAGGACCATGTACAAATGTCAGCACAGTACAATGTACACATGGAATCAGGCCAGTAGTATCAACTCAA
CTGCTGTTAAATGGCAGTCTAGCAGAAGAAGATGTAGTAATTAGATCTGCCAATTTCACAGACAATGCTA
AAACCATAATAGTACAGCTGAACACATCTGTAGAAATTAATTGTACAAGACCCAACAACAATACAAGAAA
AAGTATCCGTATCCAGAGGGGACCAGGGAGAGCATTTGTTACAATAGGAAAAATAGGAAATATGAGACAA
GCACATTGTAACATTAGTAGAGCAAAATGGAATGCCACTTTAAAACAGATAGCTAGCAAATTAAGAGAAC
AATTTGGAAATAATAAAACAATAATCTTTAAGCAATCCTCAGGAGGGGACCCAGAAATTGTAACGCACAG
TTTTAATTGTGGAGGGGAATTTTTCTACTGTAATTCAACACAACTGTTTAATAGTACTTGGTTTAATAGT
ACTTGGAGTACTGAAGGGTCAAATAACACTGAAGGAAGTGACACAATCACACTCCCATGCAGAATAAAAC
AATTTATAAACATGTGGCAGGAAGTAGGAAAAGCAATGTATGCCCCTCCCATCAGTGGACAAATTAGATG
TTCATCAAATATTACTGGGCTGCTATTAACAAGAGATGGTGGTAATAACAACAATGGGTCCGAGATCTTC
AGACCTGGAGGAGGCGATATGAGGGACAATTGGAGAAGTGAATTATATAAATATAAAGTAGTAAAAATTG
AACCATTAGGAGTAGCACCCACCAAGGCAAAGAGAAGAGTGGTGCAGAGAGAAAAAAGAGCAGTGGGAAT
AGGAGCTTTGTTCCTTGGGTTCTTGGGAGCAGCAGGAAGCACTATGGGCGCAGCGTCAATGACGCTGACG
GTACAGGCCAGACAATTATTGTCTGATATAGTGCAGCAGCAGAACAATTTGCTGAGGGCTATTGAGGCGC
AACAGCATCTGTTGCAACTCACAGTCTGGGGCATCAAACAGCTCCAGGCAAGAATCCTGGCTGTGGAAAG
ATACCTAAAGGATCAACAGCTCCTGGGGATTTGGGGTTGCTCTGGAAAACTCATTTGCACCACTGCTGTG
CCTTGGAATGCTAGTTGGAGTAATAAATCTCTGGAACAGATTTGGAATAACATGACCTGGATGGAGTGGG
ACAGAGAAATTAACAATTACACAAGCTTAATACACTCCTTAATTGAAGAATCGCAAAACCAGCAAGAAAA
GAATGAACAAGAATTATTGGAATTAGATAAATGGGCAAGTTTGTGGAATTGGTTTAACATAACAAATTGG
CTGTGGTATATAAAATTATTCATAATGATAGTAGGAGGCTTGGTAGGTTTAAGAATAGTTTTTGCTGTAC
TTTCTATAGTGAATAGAGTTAGGCAGGGATATTCACCATTATCGTTTCAGACCCACCTCCCAATCCCGAG
GGGACCCGACAGGCCCGAAGGAATAGAAGAAGAAGGTGGAGAGAGAGACAGAGACAGATCCATTCGATTA
GTGAACGGATCCTTAGCACTTATCTGGGACGATCTGCGGAGCCTGTGCCTCTTCAGCTACCACCGCTTGA
GAGACTTACTCTTGATTGTAACGAGGATTGTGGAACTTCTGGGACGCAGGGGGTGGGAAGCCCTCAAATA
TTGGTGGAATCTCCTACAGTATTGGAGTCAGGAACTAAAGAATAGTGCTGTTAACTTGCTCAATGCCACA
GCCATAGCAGTAGCTGAGGGGACAGATAGGGTTATAGAAGTATTACAAGCAGCTTATAGAGCTATTCGCC
ACATACCTAGAAGAATAAGACAGGGCTTGGAAAGGATTTTGCTATAAGATGGTGAGCAAGGGCGAGGAGG
ATAACATGGCCATCATCAAGGAGTTCATGCGCTTCAAGGTGCACATGGAGGGCTCCGTGAACGGCCACGA
GTTCGAGATCGAGGGCGAGGGCGAGGGCCGCCCCTACGAGGGCACCCAGACCGCCAAGCTGAAGGTGACC
AAGGGTGGCCCCCTGCCCTTCGCCTGGGACATCCTGTCCCCTCAGTTCATGTACGGCTCCAAGGCCTACG
TGAAGCACCCCGCCGACATCCCCGACTACTTGAAGCTGTCCTTCCCCGAGGGCTTCAAGTGGGAGCGCGT
GATGAACTTCGAGGACGGCGGCGTGGTGACCGTGACCCAGGACTCCTCCCTGCAGGACGGCGAGTTCATC
TACAAGGTGAAGCTGCGCGGCACCAACTTCCCCTCCGACGGCCCCGTAATGCAGAAGAAGACCATGGGCT
GGGAGGCCTCCTCCGAGCGGATGTACCCCGAGGACGGCGCCCTGAAGGGCGAGATCAAGCAGAGGCTGAA
GCTGAAGGACGGCGGCCACTACGACGCTGAGGTCAAGACCACCTACAAGGCCAAGAAGCCCGTGCAGCTG
CCCGGCGCCTACAACGTCAACATCAAGTTGGACATCACCTCCCACAACGAGGACTACACCATCGTGGAAC
AGTACGAACGCGCCGAGGGCCGCCACTCCACCGGCGGCATGGACGAGCTGTACAAGCCCCGGGAGGGCAG
AGGAAGTCTTCTAACATGCGGTGACGTGGAGGAGAATCCCGGCCCTCGAGAAGACGCCAAAAACATAAAG
AAAGGCCCGGCGCCATTCTATCCGCTGGAAGATGGAACCGCTGGAGAGCAACTGCATAAGGCTATGAAGA
GATACGCCCTGGTTCCTGGAACAATTGCTTTTACAGATGCACATATCGAGGTGGACATCACTTACGCTGA
GTACTTCGAAATGTCCGTTCGGTTGGCAGAAGCTATGAAACGATATGGGCTGAATACAAATCACAGAATC
GTCGTATGCAGTGAAAACTCTCTTCAATTCTTTATGCCGGTGTTGGGCGCGTTATTTATCGGAGTTGCAG
TTGCGCCCGCGAACGACATTTATAATGAACGTGAATTGCTCAACAGTATGGGCATTTCGCAGCCTACCGT
GGTGTTCGTTTCCAAAAAGGGGTTGCAAAAAATTTTGAACGTGCAAAAAAAGCTCCCAATCATCCAAAAA
ATTATTATCATGGATTCTAAAACGGATTACCAGGGATTTCAGTCGATGTACACGTTCGTCACATCTCATC
TACCTCCCGGTTTTAATGAATACGATTTTGTGCCAGAGTCCTTCGATAGGGACAAGACAATTGCACTGAT
CATGAACTCCTCTGGATCTACTGGTCTGCCTAAAGGTGTCGCTCTGCCTCATAGAACTGCCTGCGTGAGA
TTCTCGCATGCCAGAGATCCTATTTTTGGCAATCAAATCATTCCGGATACTGCGATTTTAAGTGTTGTTC
CATTCCATCACGGTTTTGGAATGTTTACTACACTCGGATATTTGATATGTGGATTTCGAGTCGTCTTAAT
GTATAGATTTGAAGAAGAGCTGTTTCTGAGGAGCCTTCAGGATTACAAGATTCAAAGTGCGCTGCTGGTG
CCAACCCTATTCTCCTTCTTCGCCAAAAGCACTCTGATTGACAAATACGATTTATCTAATTTACACGAAA
TTGCTTCTGGTGGCGCTCCCCTCTCTAAGGAAGTCGGGGAAGCGGTTGCCAAGAGGTTCCATCTGCCAGG
TATCAGGCAAGGATATGGGCTCACTGAGACTACATCAGCTATTCTGATTACGCCCGAGGGGGATGATAAA
CCGGGCGCGGTCGGTAAAGTTGTTCCATTTTTTGAAGCGAAGGTTGTGGATCTGGATACCGGGAAAACGC
TGGGCGTTAATCAAAGAGGCGAACTGTGTGTGAGAGGTCCTATGATTATGTCCGGTTATGTAAACAATCC
GGAAGCGACCAACGCCTTGATTGACAAGGATGGATGGCTACATTCTGGAGACATAGCTTACTGGGACGAA
GACGAACACTTCTTCATCGTTGACCGCCTGAAGTCTCTGATTAAGTACAAAGGCTATCAGGTGGCTCCCG
CTGAATTGGAATCCATCTTGCTCCAACACCCCAACATCTTCGACGCAGGTGTCGCAGGTCTTCCCGACGA
TGACGCCGGTGAACTTCCCGCCGCCGTTGTTGTTTTGGAGCACGGAAAGACGATGACGGAAAAAGAGATC
GTGGATTACGTCGCCAGTCAAGTAACAACCGCGAAAAAGTTGCGCGGAGGAGTTGTGTTTGTGGACGAAG
TACCGAAAGGTCTTACCGGAAAACTCGACGCAAGAAAAATCAGAGAGATCCTCATAAAGGCCAAGAAGGG
CGGAAAGATCGCCGTGTAAGGAGCCCCTCTCCCTCCCCCCCCCTAACGTTACTGGCCGAAGCCGCTTGGA
ATAAGGCCGGTGTGCGTTTGTCTATATGTTATTTTCCACCATATTGCCGTCTTTTGGCAATGTGAGGGCC
CGGAAACCTGGCCCTGTCTTCTTGACGAGCATTCCTAGGGGTCTTTCCCCTCTCGCCAAAGGAATGCAAG
GTCTGTTGAATGTCGTGAAGGAAGCAGTTCCTCTGGAAGCTTCTTGAAGACAAACAACGTCTGTAGCGAC
CCTTTGCAGGCAGCGGAACCCCCCACCTGGCGACAGGTGCCTCTGCGGCCAAAAGCCACGTGTATAAGAT
ACACCTGCAAAGGCGGCACAACCCCAGTGCCACGTTGTGAGTTGGATAGTTGTGGAAAGAGTCAAATGGC
TCTCCTCAAGCGTATTCAACAAGGGGCTGAAGGATGCCCAGAAGGTACCCCATTGTATGGGATCTGATCT
GGGGCCTCGGTGCACATGCTTTACATGTGTTTAGTCGAGGTTAAAAAACGTCTAGGCCCCCCGAACCACG
GGGACGTGGTTTTCCTTTGAAAAACACGATGATAATGGCCACAACCATGGGTGGCAAGTGGTCAAAAAGT
AGTGTGATTGGATGGCCTGCTGTAAGGGAAAGAATGAGACGAGCTGAGCCAGCAGCAGATGGGGTGGGAG
CAGTATGTCGAGACCTAGAAAAACATGGAGCAATCACAAGTAGCAATACAGCAGCTAACAATGCTGCTTG
TGCCTGGCTAGAAGCACAAGAGGAGGAAGAGGTGGGTTTTCCAGTCACACCTCAGGTACCTTTAAGACCA
ATGACTTACAAGGCAGCTGTAGATCTTAGCCACTTTTTAAAAGAAAAGGGGGGACTGGAAGGGCTAATTC
ACTCCCAAAGAAGACAAGATATCCTTGATCTGTGGATCTACCACACACAAGGCTACTTCCCTGATTGGCA
GAACTACACACCAGGGCCAGGGGTCAGATATCCACTGACCTTTGGATGGTGCTACAAGCTAGTACCAGTT
GAGCCAGATAAGGTAGAAGAGGCCAATAAAGGAGAGAACACCAGCTTGTTACACCCTGTGAGCCTGCATG
GAATGGATGACCCTGAGAGAGAAGTGTTAGAGTGGAGGTTTGACAGCCGCCTAGCATTTCATCACGTGGC
CCGAGAGCTGCATCCGGAGTACTTCAAGAACTGCTGACATCGAGCT
