>Addgene plasmid #44965 | NL4-3 mCherry Luciferase | addgene partial sequence | sequence record 109920 | LucNRev 5'-CCTTATGCAGTTGCTCTCC-3'
CCTTTCTTTATGTTTTTGGCGTCTTCTCGAGGGCCGGGATTCTCCTCCACGTCACCGCATGTTAGAAGAC
TTCCTCTGCCCTCCCGGGGCTTGTACAGCTCGTCCATGCCGCCGGTGGAGTGGCGGCCCTCGGCGCGTTC
GTACTGTTCCACGATGGTGTAGCCCTCGTTGTGGGAGGTGATGTCCAACTTGATGTTGACGTTGTAGGCG
CCGGGCAGCTGCACGGGCTTCTTGGCCTTGTAGGTGGTCTTGACCTCAGCGTCGTAGTGGCCGCCGTCCT
TCAGCTTCAGCCTCTGCTTGATCTCGCCCTTCAGGGCGCCGTCCTCGGGGTACATCCGCTCGGAGGAGGC
CTCCCAGCCCATGGTCTTCTTCTGCATTACGGGGCCGTCGGAGGGGAAGTTGGTGCCGCGCAGCTTCACC
TTGTAGATGAACTCGCCGTCCTGCAGGGAGGAGTCCTGGGTCACGGTCACCACGCCGCCGTCCTCGAAGT
TCATCACGCGCTCCCACTTGAAGCCCTCGGGGAAGGACAGCTTCAAGTAGTCGGGGATGTCGGCGGGGTG
CTTCACGTAGGCCTTGGAGCCGTACATGAACTGAGGGGACAGGATGTCCCAGGCGAAGGGCAGGGGGCCA
CCCTTGGTCACCTTCAGCTTGGCGGTCTGGGTGCCCTCGTAGGGGCGGCCCTCGCCCTCGCCCTCGATCT
