>Addgene plasmid #44965 | NL4-3 mCherry Luciferase | addgene partial sequence | sequence record 109926 | Top_Fop 5'-TCACCATTATCGTTTCAGAC-3'
ATAGAAGAAGAAGGTGGAGAGAGAGACAGAGACAGATCCATTCGATTAGTGAACGGATCCTTAGCACTTA
TCTGGGACGATCTGCGGAGCCTGTGCCTCTTCAGCTACCACCGCTTGAGAGACTTACTCTTGATTGTAAC
GAGGATTGTGGAACTTCTGGGACGCAGGGGGTGGGAAGCCCTCAAATATTGGTGGAATCTCCTACAGTAT
TGGAGTCAGGAACTAAAGAATAGTGCTGTTAACTTGCTCAATGCCACAGCCATAGCAGTAGCTGAGGGGA
CAGATAGGGTTATAGAAGTATTACAAGCAGCTTATAGAGCTATTCGCCACATACCTAGAAGAATAAGACA
GGGCTTGGAAAGGATTTTGCTATAAGATGGTGAGCAAGGGCGAGGAGGATAACATGGCCATCATCAAGGA
GTTCATGCGCTTCAAGGTGCACATGGAGGGCTCCGTGAACGGCCACGAGTTCGAGATCGAGGGCGAGGGC
GAGGGCCGCCCCTACGAGGGCACCCAGACCGCCAAGCTGAAGGTGACCAAGGGTGGCCCCCTGCCCTTCG
CCTGGGACATCCTGTCCCCTCAGTTCATGTACGGCTCCAAGGCCTACGTGAAGCACCCCGCCGACATCCC
CGACTACTTGAAGCTGTCCTTCCCCGAGGGCTTCAAGTGGGAGCGCGTGATGAACTTCGAGGACGGCGGC
GTGGTGACCGTGACCCAGGACTCCTCCCTGCAGGACGGCGAGTTCATCTACAAGGTGAAGCTGCGCGGCA
CCAACTTC
