>Addgene plasmid #44965 | NL4-3 mCherry Luciferase | addgene partial sequence | sequence record 112026 | IRES-F 5'-TGGCTCTCCTCAAGCGTATT-3'
CCCATTGTATGGGATCTGATCTGGGGCCTCGGTGCACATGCTTTACATGTGTTTAGTCGAGGTTAAAAAA
CGTCTAGGCCCCCCGAACCACGGGGACGTGGTTTTCCTTTGAAAAACACGATGATAATGGCCACAACCAT
GGGTGGCAAGTGGTCAAAAAGTAGTGTGATTGGATGGCCTGCTGTAAGGGAAAGAATGAGACGAGCTGAG
CCAGCAGCAGATGGGGTGGGAGCAGTATGTCGAGACCTAGAAAAACATGGAGCAATCACAAGTAGCAATA
CAGCAGCTAACAATGCTGCTTGTGCCTGGCTAGAAGCACAAGAGGAGGAAGAGGTGGGTTTTCCAGTCAC
ACCTCAGGTACCTTTAAGACCAATGACTTACAAGGCAGCTGTAGATCTTAGCCACTTTTTAAAAGAAAAG
GGGGGACTGGAAGGGCTAATTCACTCCCAAAGAAGACAAGATATCCTTGATCTGTGGATCTACCACACAC
AAGGCTACTTCCCTGATTGGCAGAACTACACACCAGGGCCAGGGGTCAGATATCCACTGACCTTTGGATG
GTGCTACAAGCTAGTACCAGTTGAGCCAGATAAGGTAGAAGAGGCCAATAAAGGAGAGAACACCAGCTTG
TTACACCCTGTGAGCCTGCATGGAATGGATGACCCTGAGAGAGAAGTGTTAGAGTGGAGGTTTGACAGCC
GCCTAGCATTTCATCACGTGGCCCGAGAGCTGCATCCGGAGTACTTCAAGAACTGCTGACATCGAGCTTG
CTACAAGGGACTTTCCGCTGGGGGACTTTTCCAGGGAG
